>Addgene plasmid #128247 | PX458_SIX4_iso1_1 | addgene full sequence | sequence record 260842 | Addgene NGS Result
TTTTGCTCACATGTGAGGGCCTATTTCCCATGATTCCTTCATATTTGCATATACGATACAAGGCTGTTAG
AGAGATAATTGGAATTAATTTGACTGTAAACACAAAGATATTAGTACAAAATACGTGACGTAGAAAGTAA
TAATTTCTTGGGTAGTTTGCAGTTTTAAAATTATGTTTTAAAATGGACTATCATATGCTTACCGTAACTT
GAAAGTATTTCGATTTCTTGGCTTTATATATCTTGTGGAAAGGACGAAACACCGCTGATGCCAAAAAGAG
GTGGTTTTAGAGCTAGAAATAGCAAGTTAAAATAAGGCTAGTCCGTTATCAACTTGAAAAAGTGGCACCG
AGTCGGTGCTTTTTTGTTTTAGAGCTAGAAATAGCAAGTTAAAATAAGGCTAGTCCGTTTTTAGCGCGTG
CGCCAATTCTGCAGACAAATGGCTCTAGAGGTACCCGTTACATAACTTACGGTAAATGGCCCGCCTGGCT
GACCGCCCAACGACCCCCGCCCATTGACGTCAATAGTAACGCCAATAGGGACTTTCCATTGACGTCAATG
GGTGGAGTATTTACGGTAAACTGCCCACTTGGCAGTACATCAAGTGTATCATATGCCAAGTACGCCCCCT
ATTGACGTCAATGACGGTAAATGGCCCGCCTGGCATTGTGCCCAGTACATGACCTTATGGGACTTTCCTA
CTTGGCAGTACATCTACGTATTAGTCATCGCTATTACCATGGTCGAGGTGAGCCCCACGTTCTGCTTCAC
TCTCCCCATCTCCCCCCCCTCCCCACCCCCAATTTTGTATTTATTTATTTTTTAATTATTTTGTGCAGCG
ATGGGGGCGGGGGGGGGGGGGGGGCGCGCGCCAGGCGGGGCGGGGCGGGGCGAGGGGCGGGGCGGGGCGA
GGCGGAGAGGTGCGGCGGCAGCCAATCAGAGCGGCGCGCTCCGAAAGTTTCCTTTTATGGCGAGGCGGCG
GCGGCGGCGGCCCTATAAAAAGCGAAGCGCGCGGCGGGCGGGAGTCGCTGCGCGCTGCCTTCGCCCCGTG
CCCCGCTCCGCCGCCGCCTCGCGCCGCCCGCCCCGGCTCTGACTGACCGCGTTACTCCCACAGGTGAGCG
GGCGGGACGGCCCTTCTCCTCCGGGCTGTAATTAGCTGAGCAAGAGGTAAGGGTTTAAGGGATGGTTGGT
TGGTGGGGTATTAATGTTTAATTACCTGGAGCACCTGCCTGAAATCACTTTTTTTCAGGTTGGACCGGTG
CCACCATGGACTATAAGGACCACGACGGAGACTACAAGGATCATGATATTGATTACAAAGACGATGACGA
TAAGATGGCCCCAAAGAAGAAGCGGAAGGTCGGTATCCACGGAGTCCCAGCAGCCGACAAGAAGTACAGC
ATCGGCCTGGACATCGGCACCAACTCTGTGGGCTGGGCCGTGATCACCGACGAGTACAAGGTGCCCAGCA
AGAAATTCAAGGTGCTGGGCAACACCGACCGGCACAGCATCAAGAAGAACCTGATCGGAGCCCTGCTGTT
CGACAGCGGCGAAACAGCCGAGGCCACCCGGCTGAAGAGAACCGCCAGAAGAAGATACACCAGACGGAAG
AACCGGATCTGCTATCTGCAAGAGATCTTCAGCAACGAGATGGCCAAGGTGGACGACAGCTTCTTCCACA
GACTGGAAGAGTCCTTCCTGGTGGAAGAGGATAAGAAGCACGAGCGGCACCCCATCTTCGGCAACATCGT
GGACGAGGTGGCCTACCACGAGAAGTACCCCACCATCTACCACCTGAGAAAGAAACTGGTGGACAGCACC
GACAAGGCCGACCTGCGGCTGATCTATCTGGCCCTGGCCCACATGATCAAGTTCCGGGGCCACTTCCTGA
TCGAGGGCGACCTGAACCCCGACAACAGCGACGTGGACAAGCTGTTCATCCAGCTGGTGCAGACCTACAA
CCAGCTGTTCGAGGAAAACCCCATCAACGCCAGCGGCGTGGACGCCAAGGCCATCCTGTCTGCCAGACTG
AGCAAGAGCAGACGGCTGGAAAATCTGATCGCCCAGCTGCCCGGCGAGAAGAAGAATGGCCTGTTCGGAA
ACCTGATTGCCCTGAGCCTGGGCCTGACCCCCAACTTCAAGAGCAACTTCGACCTGGCCGAGGATGCCAA
ACTGCAGCTGAGCAAGGACACCTACGACGACGACCTGGACAACCTGCTGGCCCAGATCGGCGACCAGTAC
GCCGACCTGTTTCTGGCCGCCAAGAACCTGTCCGACGCCATCCTGCTGAGCGACATCCTGAGAGTGAACA
CCGAGATCACCAAGGCCCCCCTGAGCGCCTCTATGATCAAGAGATACGACGAGCACCACCAGGACCTGAC
CCTGCTGAAAGCTCTCGTGCGGCAGCAGCTGCCTGAGAAGTACAAAGAGATTTTCTTCGACCAGAGCAAG
AACGGCTACGCCGGCTACATTGACGGCGGAGCCAGCCAGGAAGAGTTCTACAAGTTCATCAAGCCCATCC
TGGAAAAGATGGACGGCACCGAGGAACTGCTCGTGAAGCTGAACAGAGAGGACCTGCTGCGGAAGCAGCG
GACCTTCGACAACGGCAGCATCCCCCACCAGATCCACCTGGGAGAGCTGCACGCCATTCTGCGGCGGCAG
GAAGATTTTTACCCATTCCTGAAGGACAACCGGGAAAAGATCGAGAAGATCCTGACCTTCCGCATCCCCT
ACTACGTGGGCCCTCTGGCCAGGGGAAACAGCAGATTCGCCTGGATGACCAGAAAGAGCGAGGAAACCAT
CACCCCCTGGAACTTCGAGGAAGTGGTGGACAAGGGCGCTTCCGCCCAGAGCTTCATCGAGCGGATGACC
AACTTCGATAAGAACCTGCCCAACGAGAAGGTGCTGCCCAAGCACAGCCTGCTGTACGAGTACTTCACCG
TGTATAACGAGCTGACCAAAGTGAAATACGTGACCGAGGGAATGAGAAAGCCCGCCTTCCTGAGCGGCGA
GCAGAAAAAGGCCATCGTGGACCTGCTGTTCAAGACCAACCGGAAAGTGACCGTGAAGCAGCTGAAAGAG
GACTACTTCAAGAAAATCGAGTGCTTCGACTCCGTGGAAATCTCCGGCGTGGAAGATCGGTTCAACGCCT
CCCTGGGCACATACCACGATCTGCTGAAAATTATCAAGGACAAGGACTTCCTGGACAATGAGGAAAACGA
GGACATTCTGGAAGATATCGTGCTGACCCTGACACTGTTTGAGGACAGAGAGATGATCGAGGAACGGCTG
AAAACCTATGCCCACCTGTTCGACGACAAAGTGATGAAGCAGCTGAAGCGGCGGAGATACACCGGCTGGG
GCAGGCTGAGCCGGAAGCTGATCAACGGCATCCGGGACAAGCAGTCCGGCAAGACAATCCTGGATTTCCT
GAAGTCCGACGGCTTCGCCAACAGAAACTTCATGCAGCTGATCCACGACGACAGCCTGACCTTTAAAGAG
GACATCCAGAAAGCCCAGGTGTCCGGCCAGGGCGATAGCCTGCACGAGCACATTGCCAATCTGGCCGGCA
GCCCCGCCATTAAGAAGGGCATCCTGCAGACAGTGAAGGTGGTGGACGAGCTCGTGAAAGTGATGGGCCG
GCACAAGCCCGAGAACATCGTGATCGAAATGGCCAGAGAGAACCAGACCACCCAGAAGGGACAGAAGAAC
AGCCGCGAGAGAATGAAGCGGATCGAAGAGGGCATCAAAGAGCTGGGCAGCCAGATCCTGAAAGAACACC
CCGTGGAAAACACCCAGCTGCAGAACGAGAAGCTGTACCTGTACTACCTGCAGAATGGGCGGGATATGTA
CGTGGACCAGGAACTGGACATCAACCGGCTGTCCGACTACGATGTGGACCATATCGTGCCTCAGAGCTTT
CTGAAGGACGACTCCATCGACAACAAGGTGCTGACCAGAAGCGACAAGAACCGGGGCAAGAGCGACAACG
TGCCCTCCGAAGAGGTCGTGAAGAAGATGAAGAACTACTGGCGGCAGCTGCTGAACGCCAAGCTGATTAC
CCAGAGAAAGTTCGACAATCTGACCAAGGCCGAGAGAGGCGGCCTGAGCGAACTGGATAAGGCCGGCTTC
ATCAAGAGACAGCTGGTGGAAACCCGGCAGATCACAAAGCACGTGGCACAGATCCTGGACTCCCGGATGA
ACACTAAGTACGACGAGAATGACAAGCTGATCCGGGAAGTGAAAGTGATCACCCTGAAGTCCAAGCTGGT
GTCCGATTTCCGGAAGGATTTCCAGTTTTACAAAGTGCGCGAGATCAACAACTACCACCACGCCCACGAC
GCCTACCTGAACGCCGTCGTGGGAACCGCCCTGATCAAAAAGTACCCTAAGCTGGAAAGCGAGTTCGTGT
ACGGCGACTACAAGGTGTACGACGTGCGGAAGATGATCGCCAAGAGCGAGCAGGAAATCGGCAAGGCTAC
CGCCAAGTACTTCTTCTACAGCAACATCATGAACTTTTTCAAGACCGAGATTACCCTGGCCAACGGCGAG
ATCCGGAAGCGGCCTCTGATCGAGACAAACGGCGAAACCGGGGAGATCGTGTGGGATAAGGGCCGGGATT
TTGCCACCGTGCGGAAAGTGCTGAGCATGCCCCAAGTGAATATCGTGAAAAAGACCGAGGTGCAGACAGG
CGGCTTCAGCAAAGAGTCTATCCTGCCCAAGAGGAACAGCGATAAGCTGATCGCCAGAAAGAAGGACTGG
GACCCTAAGAAGTACGGCGGCTTCGACAGCCCCACCGTGGCCTATTCTGTGCTGGTGGTGGCCAAAGTGG
AAAAGGGCAAGTCCAAGAAACTGAAGAGTGTGAAAGAGCTGCTGGGGATCACCATCATGGAAAGAAGCAG
CTTCGAGAAGAATCCCATCGACTTTCTGGAAGCCAAGGGCTACAAAGAAGTGAAAAAGGACCTGATCATC
AAGCTGCCTAAGTACTCCCTGTTCGAGCTGGAAAACGGCCGGAAGAGAATGCTGGCCTCTGCCGGCGAAC
TGCAGAAGGGAAACGAACTGGCCCTGCCCTCCAAATATGTGAACTTCCTGTACCTGGCCAGCCACTATGA
GAAGCTGAAGGGCTCCCCCGAGGATAATGAGCAGAAACAGCTGTTTGTGGAACAGCACAAGCACTACCTG
GACGAGATCATCGAGCAGATCAGCGAGTTCTCCAAGAGAGTGATCCTGGCCGACGCTAATCTGGACAAAG
TGCTGTCCGCCTACAACAAGCACCGGGATAAGCCCATCAGAGAGCAGGCCGAGAATATCATCCACCTGTT
TACCCTGACCAATCTGGGAGCCCCTGCCGCCTTCAAGTACTTTGACACCACCATCGACCGGAAGAGGTAC
ACCAGCACCAAAGAGGTGCTGGACGCCACCCTGATCCACCAGAGCATCACCGGCCTGTACGAGACACGGA
TCGACCTGTCTCAGCTGGGAGGCGACAAAAGGCCGGCGGCCACGAAAAAGGCCGGCCAGGCAAAAAAGAA
AAAGGAATTCGGCAGTGGAGAGGGCAGAGGAAGTCTGCTAACATGCGGTGACGTCGAGGAGAATCCTGGC
CCAGTGAGCAAGGGCGAGGAGCTGTTCACCGGGGTGGTGCCCATCCTGGTCGAGCTGGACGGCGACGTAA
ACGGCCACAAGTTCAGCGTGTCCGGCGAGGGCGAGGGCGATGCCACCTACGGCAAGCTGACCCTGAAGTT
CATCTGCACCACCGGCAAGCTGCCCGTGCCCTGGCCCACCCTCGTGACCACCCTGACCTACGGCGTGCAG
TGCTTCAGCCGCTACCCCGACCACATGAAGCAGCACGACTTCTTCAAGTCCGCCATGCCCGAAGGCTACG
TCCAGGAGCGCACCATCTTCTTCAAGGACGACGGCAACTACAAGACCCGCGCCGAGGTGAAGTTCGAGGG
CGACACCCTGGTGAACCGCATCGAGCTGAAGGGCATCGACTTCAAGGAGGACGGCAACATCCTGGGGCAC
AAGCTGGAGTACAACTACAACAGCCACAACGTCTATATCATGGCCGACAAGCAGAAGAACGGCATCAAGG
TGAACTTCAAGATCCGCCACAACATCGAGGACGGCAGCGTGCAGCTCGCCGACCACTACCAGCAGAACAC
CCCCATCGGCGACGGCCCCGTGCTGCTGCCCGACAACCACTACCTGAGCACCCAGTCCGCCCTGAGCAAA
GACCCCAACGAGAAGCGCGATCACATGGTCCTGCTGGAGTTCGTGACCGCCGCCGGGATCACTCTCGGCA
TGGACGAGCTGTACAAGGAATTCTAACTAGAGCTCGCTGATCAGCCTCGACTGTGCCTTCTAGTTGCCAG
CCATCTGTTGTTTGCCCCTCCCCCGTGCCTTCCTTGACCCTGGAAGGTGCCACTCCCACTGTCCTTTCCT
AATAAAATGAGGAAATTGCATCGCATTGTCTGAGTAGGTGTCATTCTATTCTGGGGGGTGGGGTGGGGCA
GGACAGCAAGGGGGAGGATTGGGAAGAGAATAGCAGGCATGCTGGGGAGCGGCCGCAGGAACCCCTAGTG
ATGGAGTTGGCCACTCCCTCTCTGCGCGCTCGCTCGCTCACTGAGGCCGGGCGACCAAAGGTCGCCCGAC
GCCCGGGCTTTGCCCGGGCGGCCTCAGTGAGCGAGCGAGCGCGCAGCTGCCTGCAGGGGCGCCTGATGCG
GTATTTTCTCCTTACGCATCTGTGCGGTATTTCACACCGCATA
[95 nt withheld, positions 6764-6858]
T
[46 nt withheld, positions 6860-6905]
C
[141 nt withheld, positions 6907-7047]
CCTTTGACGTTGGAGTCCACGTTCTTT
[37 nt withheld, positions 7075-7111]
ACTCTATCTCGGGCTATTCTTTTGATTTATAAGGGATTTTGCCGATTTCGGTCTATTGGTTAAAAAATGA
GCTGATTTAACAAAAATTTAACGCGAATTTTAACAAAATATTAACGTTTACAATTTTATGGTGCACTCTC
AGTACAATCTGCTCTGATGCCGCATAGTTAAGCCAGCCCCGACACCCGCCAACACCCGCTGACGCGCCCT
GACGGGCTTGTCTGCTCCCGGCATCCGCTTACAGACAAGCTGTGACCGTCTCCGGGAGCTGCATGTGTCA
GAGGTTTTCACCGTCATCACCGAAACGCGCGAGACGAAAGGGCCTCGTGATACGCCTATTTTTATAGGTT
AATGTCATGATAATAATGGTTTCTTAGACGTCAGGTGGCACTTTTCGGGGAAATGTGCGCGGAACCCCTA
TTTGTTTATTTTTCTAAATACATTCAAATATGTATCCGCTCATGAGACAATAACCCTGATAAATGCTTCA
ATAATATTGAAAAAGGAAGAGTATGAGTATTCAACATTTCCGTGTCGCCCTTATTCCCTTTTTTGCGGCA
TTTTGCCTTCCTGTTTTTGCTCACCCAGAAACGCTGGTGAAAGTAAAAGATGCTGAAGATCAGTTGGGTG
CACGAGTGGGTTACATCGAACTGGATCTCAACAGCGGTAAGATCCTTGAGAGTTTTCGCCCCGAAGAACG
TTTTCCAATGATGAGCACTTTTAAAGTTCTGCTATGTGGCGCGGTATTATCCCGTATTGACGCCGGGCAA
GAGCAACTCGGTCGCCGCATACACTATTCTCAGAATGACTTGGTTGAGTACTCACCAGTCACAGAAAAGC
ATCTTACGGATGGCATGACAGTAAGAGAATTATGCAGTGCTGCCATAACCATGAGTGATAACACTGCGGC
CAACTTACTTCTGACAACGATCGGAGGACCGAAGGAGCTAACCGCTTTTTTGCACAACATGGGGGATCAT
GTAACTCGCCTTGATCGTTGGGAACCGGAGCTGAATGAAGCCATACCAAACGACGAGCGTGACACCACGA
TGCCTGTAGCAATGGCAACAACGTTGCGCAAACTATTAACTGGCGAACTACTTACTCTAGCTTCCCGGCA
ACAATTAATAGACTGGATGGAGGCGGATAAAGTTGCAGGACCACTTCTGCGCTCGGCCCTTCCGGCTGGC
TGGTTTATTGCTGATAAATCTGGAGCCGGTGAGCGTGGAAGCCGCGGTATCATTGCAGCACTGGGGCCAG
ATGGTAAGCCCTCCCGTATCGTAGTTATCTACACGACGGGGAGTCAGGCAACTATGGATGAACGAAATAG
ACAGATCGCTGAGATAGGTGCCTCACTGATTAAGCATTGGTAACTGTCAGACCAAGTTTACTCATATATA
CTTTAGATTGATTTAAAACTTCATTTTTAATTTAAAAGGATCTAGGTGAAGATCCTTTTTGATAATCTCA
TGACCAAAATCCCTTAACGTGAGTTTTCGTTCCACTGAGCGTCAGACCCCGTAGAAAAGATCAAAGGATC
TTCTTGAGATCCTTTTTTTCTGCGCGTAATCTGCTGCTTGCAAACAAAAAAACCACCGCTACCAGCGGTG
GTTTGTTTGCCGGATCAAGAGCTACCAACTCTTTTTCCGAAGGTAACTGGCTTCAGCAGAGCGCAGATAC
CAAATACTGTTCTTCTAGTGTAGCCGTAGTTAGGCCACCACTTCAAGAACTCTGTAGCACCGCCTACATA
CCTCGCTCTGCTAATCCTGTTACCAGTGGCTGCTGCCAGTGGCGATAAGTCGTGTCTTACCGGGTTGGAC
TCAAGACGATAGTTACCGGATAAGGCGCAGCGGTCGGGCTGAACGGGGGGTTCGTGCACACAGCCCAGCT
TGGAGCGAACGACCTACACCGAACTGAGATACCTACAGCGTGAGCTATGAGAAAGCGCCACGCTTCCCGA
AGGGAGAAAGGCGGACAGGTATCCGGTAAGCGGCAGGGTCGGAACAGGAGAGCGCACGAGGGAGCTTCCA
GGGGGAAACGCCTGGTATCTTTATAGTCCTGTCGGGTTTCGCCACCTCTGACTTGAGCGTCGATTTTTGT
GATGCTCGTCAGGGGGGCGGAGCCTATGGAAAAACGCCAGCAACGCGGCCTTTTTACGGTTCCTGGCCTT
TTGCTGGCC
Features (pLannotate 1.2.2; 19 found; start..end, strand, type, name):
     15..255     +  promoter       U6 promoter: RNA polymerase III promoter for human U6 snRNA
    284..359     +  misc_RNA       gRNA scaffold: guide RNA scaffold for the Streptococcus pyogenes CRISPR/Cas9 system
    366..409     +  misc_RNA       gRNA scaffold (fragment): guide RNA scaffold for the Streptococcus pyogenes CRISPR/Cas9 system
    456..741     +  enhancer       CMV enhancer: human cytomegalovirus immediate early enhancer; contains an 18-bp deletion relative to the standard CMV enhancer
    743..1020    +  promoter       chicken β-actin promoter: No description available
   1021..1248    +  intron         hybrid intron: hybrid between chicken β-actin (CBA) and minute virus of mice (MMV) introns (Gray et al., 2011)
   1386..2987    +  CDS            Cas9(N): N-terminal portion of Streptococcus pyogenes Cas9 (Zetsche et al., 2015)
   2988..5486    +  CDS            Cas9(C): C-terminal portion of Streptococcus pyogenes Cas9 (Zetsche et al., 2015)
   5487..5534    +  CDS            nucleoplasmin NLS: bipartite nuclear localization signal from nucleoplasmin
   5604..6317    +  CDS            EGFP: EGFP is a basic (constitutively fluorescent) green fluorescent protein published in 1996, derived from Aequorea victoria. It is reported to be a rapidly-maturing weak dimer with moderate acid sensitivity.
   6351..6462    +  polyA_signal   bGH poly(A) signal: bovine growth hormone polyadenylation signal
   6567..6707    +  repeat_region  AAV2 ITR: inverted terminal repeat of adeno-associated virus serotype 2 inverted
   6712..6763    -  misc_feature   bom (fragment): basis of mobility region from pBR322
   6782..7237    +  rep_origin     f1 ori (sequence partly withheld): f1 bacteriophage origin of replication; arrow indicates direction of (+) strand synthesis
   7238..7287    -  misc_feature   bom (fragment): basis of mobility region from pBR322
   7389..7424    -  CDS            rop (fragment): Rop protein, which maintains plasmids at low copy number; rop
   7519..7623    +  promoter       AmpR promoter: bla
   7624..8484    +  CDS            AmpR: β-lactamase; bla; confers resistance to ampicillin, carbenicillin, and related antibiotics
   8655..9243    +  rep_origin     ori: high-copy-number ColE1/pMB1/pBR322/pUC origin of replication
