[The description below was written by a language model from this plasmid's Addgene catalogue record and pLannotate feature annotations shown in this document.]
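Description:
PX458_SIX4_iso1_1 is a mammalian CRISPR expression plasmid built on the PX458 backbone, an all-in-one vector that delivers both a single guide RNA and Streptococcus pyogenes Cas9 by transient transfection. It is propagated in E. coli as a high-copy plasmid through a ColE1/pUC-type origin and selected with ampicillin via the β-lactamase gene. An f1 phage origin is also present, along with a single AAV2 inverted terminal repeat and short bom and rop fragments that appear to be backbone remnants rather than functional elements.

The construct carries two expression units. A human U6 RNA polymerase III promoter drives the guide RNA: a 20-nucleotide spacer directed against the 3' end of human SIX4 isoform 1, fused to the S. pyogenes gRNA scaffold (the annotation also picks up a second, partial scaffold fragment just downstream). Next, a hybrid promoter composed of the CMV enhancer, chicken β-actin promoter and a hybrid intron drives Cas9. The annotation splits Cas9 into contiguous N- and C-terminal portions that together form one open reading frame, followed by a nucleoplasmin nuclear localization signal, EGFP and a bGH polyadenylation signal. The feature table does not annotate the linker between Cas9 and EGFP, but the reporter marks cells expressing the nuclease, so transfected cells can be identified or sorted by green fluorescence.

According to the record, the guide targets the 3' end of the SIX4 coding region. The associated work concerns CRISPR epitope tagging of DNA-binding proteins for ChIP-seq, which suggests that the Cas9 cut is meant to promote insertion of an epitope tag at the endogenous locus. Any donor template would be supplied separately and is not part of this plasmid.
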