Addgene plasmid #128247: PX458_SIX4_iso1_1
Purpose: Encodes gRNA for 3' target of human SIX4_iso1
Depositing lab: Richard M. Myers. Depositing organization: HudsonAlpha Institute for Biotechnology. Publication: CETCh-seq: CRISPR epitope tagging ChIP-seq of DNA-binding proteins. Savic D, Partridge EC, Newberry KM, Smith SB, Meadows SK, Roberts BS, Mackiewicz M, Mendenhall EM, Myers RM. Genome Res. 2015 Sep 9. 10.1101/gr.193540.115 PubMed 26355004.
Backbone
  Vector backbone: PX458
  Vector type: CRISPR
Growth in bacteria
  Bacterial resistance: Ampicillin, 100 μg/mL
  Growth temperature: 37°C
  Growth strain: DH5alpha
  Copy number: High Copy
Gene/Insert
  Gene/Insert name: SIX4_iso1 gRNA
  gRNA/shRNA sequence: GCTGATGCCAAAAAGAGGTG
  Species: H. sapiens (human)
  Cloning method: Restriction Enzyme; 5′ cloning site Unknown (unknown if destroyed)
Terms and licenses: Academic/Nonprofit Terms; Industry Terms: Not Available to Industry
How to cite: PX458_SIX4_iso1_1 was a gift from Richard M. Myers (Addgene plasmid # 128247 ; http://n2t.net/addgene:128247 ; RRID:Addgene_128247)
